LOCUS       Exported 6967 bp ds-DNA circular SYN 12-MAY-2021
DEFINITION  synthetic circular DNA
ACCESSION   .
VERSION     .
KEYWORDS    pET-28a-hPKM1
SOURCE      synthetic DNA construct
  ORGANISM  synthetic DNA construct
REFERENCE   1 (bases 1 to 6967)
  AUTHORS   Christofk HR, Vander Heiden MG, Wu N, Asara JM, Cantley LC
  TITLE     Pyruvate kinase M2 is a phosphotyrosine-binding protein.
  JOURNAL   Nature. 2008 Mar 13;452(7184):181-6. doi: 10.1038/nature06667.
  PUBMED    18337815
REFERENCE   2 (bases 1 to 6967)
  AUTHORS   .
  TITLE     Direct Submission
  JOURNAL   Exported May 12, 2021 from SnapGene Server 1.1.58
            http://www.snapgene.com
FEATURES             Location/Qualifiers
     source          1..6967
                     /organism="synthetic DNA construct"
                     /mol_type="other DNA"
     primer_bind     55..74
                     /label=T7
                     /note="T7 promoter, forward primer"
     promoter        55..73
                     /label=T7 promoter
                     /note="promoter for bacteriophage T7 RNA polymerase"
     protein_bind    74..98
                     /label=lac operator
                     /bound_moiety="lac repressor encoded by lacI"
                     /note="The lac repressor binds to the lac operator to
                     inhibit transcription in E. coli. This inhibition can be
                     relieved by adding lactose or
                     isopropyl-beta-D-thiogalactopyranoside (IPTG)."
     RBS             113..135
                     /note="efficient ribosome binding site from bacteriophage
                     T7 gene 10 (Olins and Rangwala, 1989)"
     CDS             154..171
                     /codon_start=1
                     /product="6xHis affinity tag"
                     /label=6xHis
                     /translation="HHHHHH"
     CDS             181..198
                     /codon_start=1
                     /product="thrombin recognition and cleavage site"
                     /label=thrombin site
                     /translation="LVPRGS"
     CDS             202..234
                     /codon_start=1
                     /product="leader peptide from bacteriophage T7 gene 10"
                     /label=T7 tag (gene 10 leader)
                     /note="promotes efficient translation in E. coli"
                     /translation="MASMTGGQQMG"
     CDS             1886..1903
                     /codon_start=1
                     /product="6xHis affinity tag"
                     /label=6xHis
                     /translation="HHHHHH"
     primer_bind     complement(1956..1974)
                     /label=T7 Term
                     /note="T7 terminator, reverse primer"
     terminator      1970..2017
                     /label=T7 terminator
                     /note="transcription terminator for bacteriophage T7 RNA
                     polymerase"
     rep_origin      2054..2509
                     /direction=RIGHT
                     /label=f1 ori
                     /note="f1 bacteriophage origin of replication; arrow
                     indicates direction of (+) strand synthesis"
     primer_bind     complement(2141..2160)
                     /label=F1ori-R
                     /note="F1 origin, reverse primer"
     primer_bind     2351..2372
                     /label=F1ori-F
                     /note="F1 origin, forward primer"
     CDS             complement(2601..3416)
                     /codon_start=1
                     /gene="aph(3')-Ia"
                     /product="aminoglycoside phosphotransferase"
                     /label=KanR
                     /note="confers resistance to kanamycin in bacteria or G418
                     (Geneticin(R)) in eukaryotes"
                     /translation="MSHIQRETSCSRPRLNSNMDADLYGYKWARDNVGQSGATIYRLYG
                     KPDAPELFLKHGKGSVANDVTDEMVRLNWLTEFMPLPTIKHFIRTPDDAWLLTTAIPGK
                     TAFQVLEEYPDSGENIVDALAVFLRRLHSIPVCNCPFNSDRVFRLAQAQSRMNNGLVDA
                     SDFDDERNGWPVEQVWKEMHKLLPFSPDSVVTHGDFSLDNLIFDEGKLIGCIDVGRVGI
                     ADRYQDLAILWNCLGEFSPSLQKRLFQKYGIDNPDMNKLQFHLMLDEFF"
     primer_bind     3324..3343
                     /label=Kan-R
                     /note="Kanamycin resistance gene, reverse primer"
     primer_bind     3408..3427
                     /label=pENTR-R
                     /note="pENTR vectors, reverse primer"
     rep_origin      3538..4126
                     /direction=RIGHT
                     /label=ori
                     /note="high-copy-number ColE1/pMB1/pBR322/pUC origin of
                     replication"
     primer_bind     4027..4046
                     /label=pBR322ori-F
                     /note="pBR322 origin, forward primer"
     primer_bind     4280..4297
                     /label=L4440
                     /note="L4440 vector, forward primer"
     misc_feature    4312..4451
                     /label=bom
                     /note="basis of mobility region from pBR322"
     primer_bind     complement(4377..4396)
                     /label=pRS-marker
                     /note="pRS vectors, use to sequence yeast selectable
                     marker"
     primer_bind     4537..4559
                     /label=pGEX 3'
                     /note="pGEX vectors, reverse primer"
     CDS             complement(4553..4744)
                     /codon_start=1
                     /gene="rop"
                     /product="Rop protein, which maintains plasmids at low copy
                     number"
                     /label=rop
                     /translation="MTKQEKTALNMARFIRSQTLTLLEKLNELDADEQADICESLHDHA
                     DELYRSCLARFGDDGENL"
     CDS             complement(5553..6635)
                     /codon_start=1
                     /gene="lacI"
                     /product="lac repressor"
                     /label=lacI
                     /note="The lac repressor binds to the lac operator to
                     inhibit transcription in E. coli. This inhibition can be
                     relieved by adding lactose or
                     isopropyl-beta-D-thiogalactopyranoside (IPTG)."
                     /translation="MKPVTLYDVAEYAGVSYQTVSRVVNQASHVSAKTREKVEAAMAEL
                     NYIPNRVAQQLAGKQSLLIGVATSSLALHAPSQIVAAIKSRADQLGASVVVSMVERSGV
                     EACKAAVHNLLAQRVSGLIINYPLDDQDAIAVEAACTNVPALFLDVSDQTPINSIIFSH
                     EDGTRLGVEHLVALGHQQIALLAGPLSSVSARLRLAGWHKYLTRNQIQPIAEREGDWSA
                     MSGFQQTMQMLNEGIVPTAMLVANDQMALGAMRAITESGLRVGADISVVGYDDTEDSSC
                     YIPPLTTIKQDFRLLGQTSVDRLLQLSQGQAVKGNQLLPVSLVKRKTTLAPNTQTASPR
                     ALADSLMQLARQVSRLESGQ"
     primer_bind     6597..6616
                     /label=LacI-R
                     /note="LacI, reverse primer"
     promoter        complement(6636..6713)
                     /gene="lacI"
                     /label=lacI promoter
     primer_bind     6919..6938
                     /label=pBRrevBam
                     /note="pBR322 vectors, tet region, downstream of BamHI,
                     reverse primer"
ORIGIN
        1 atgccggcca cgatgcgtcc ggcgtagagg atcgagatct cgatcccgcg aaattaatac
       61 gactcactat aggggaattg tgagcggata acaattcccc tctagaaata attttgttta
      121 actttaagaa ggagatatac catgggcagc agccatcatc atcatcatca cagcagcggc
      181 ctggtgccgc gcggcagcca tatggctagc atgactggtg gacagcaaat gggtcgcgga
      241 tccgaattca tgtcgaagcc ccatagtgaa gccgggactg ccttcattca gacccagcag
      301 ctgcacgcag ccatggctga cacattcctg gagcacatgt gccgcctgga cattgattca
      361 ccacccatca cagcccggaa cactggcatc atctgtacca ttggcccagc ttcccgatca
      421 gtggagacgt tgaaggagat gattaagtct ggaatgaatg tggctcgtct gaacttctct
      481 catggaactc atgagtacca tgcggagacc atcaagaatg tgcgcacagc cacggaaagc
      541 tttgcttctg accccatcct ctaccggccc gttgctgtgg ctctagacac taaaggacct
      601 gagatccgaa ctgggctcat caagggcagc ggcactgcag aggtggagct gaagaaggga
      661 gccactctca aaatcacgct ggataacgcc tacatggaaa agtgtgacga gaacatcctg
      721 tggctggact acaagaacat ctgcaaggtg gtggaagtgg gcagcaagat ctacgtggat
      781 gatgggctta tttctctcca ggtgaagcag aaaggtgccg acttcctggt gacggaggtg
      841 gaaaatggtg gctccttggg cagcaagaag ggtgtgaacc ttcctggggc tgctgtggac
      901 ttgcctgctg tgtcggagaa ggacatccag gatctgaagt ttggggtcga gcaggatgtt
      961 gatatggtgt ttgcgtcatt catccgcaag gcatctgatg tccatgaagt taggaaggtc
     1021 ctgggagaga agggaaagaa catcaagatt atcagcaaaa tcgagaatca tgagggggtt
     1081 cggaggtttg atgaaatcct ggaggccagt gatgggatca tggtggctcg tggtgatcta
     1141 ggcattgaga ttcctgcaga gaaggtcttc cttgctcaga agatgatgat tggacggtgc
     1201 aaccgagctg ggaagcctgt catctgtgct actcagatgc tggagagcat gatcaagaag
     1261 ccccgcccca ctcgggctga aggcagtgat gtggccaatg cagtcctgga tggagccgac
     1321 tgcatcatgc tgtctggaga aacagccaaa ggggactatc ctctggaggc tgtgcgcatg
     1381 cagcacctga tagctcgtga ggctgaggca gccatgttcc accgcaagct gtttgaagaa
     1441 cttgtgcgag cctcaagtca ctccacagac ctcatggaag ccatggccat gggcagcgtg
     1501 gaggcttctt ataagtgttt agcagcagct ttgatagttc tgacggagtc tggcaggtct
     1561 gctcaccagg tggccagata ccgcccacgt gcccccatca ttgctgtgac ccggaatccc
     1621 cagacagctc gtcaggccca cctgtaccgt ggcatcttcc ctgtgctgtg caaggaccca
     1681 gtccaggagg cctgggctga ggacgtggac ctccgggtga actttgccat gaatgttggc
     1741 aaggcccgag gcttcttcaa gaagggagat gtggtcattg tgctgaccgg atggcgccct
     1801 ggctccggct tcaccaacac catgcgtgtt gttcctgtgc cgtgagaatt cgagctccgt
     1861 cgacaagctt gcggccgcac tcgagcacca ccaccaccac cactgagatc cggctgctaa
     1921 caaagcccga aaggaagctg agttggctgc tgccaccgct gagcaataac tagcataacc
     1981 ccttggggcc tctaaacggg tcttgagggg ttttttgctg aaaggaggaa ctatatccgg
     2041 attggcgaat gggnnnnnnn nnnnnnnnnn nnnnnnnnnn nnnnnnnnnn nnnnnnnnnn
     2101 nnnnnnnnnn nnnnnnnnnn nnnnnnnnnn nnnnnnnnnn nnnnnnnnnn nnnnnnnnnn
     2161 nnnnnnnnnn nnnnnnncnn nnnnnnnnnn nnnnnnnnnn nnnnnnnnnn nnnnnnnnnn
     2221 nnnnnnnnnn nnnnnnnnnn nnnnnnnnnn nnnnnnnnnn nnnnnnnnna nnnnnnnnnn
     2281 nnnnnnnnnn nnnnnnnnnn nnnnnnnnnn nnnnnnnnnc ctttgacgtt ggagtccacg
     2341 ttctttnnnn nnnnnnnnnn nnnnnnnnnn nnnnnnnnnn nnnaccctat ctcggtctat
     2401 tcttttgatt tataagggat tttgccgatt tcggcctatt ggttaaaaaa tgagctgatt
     2461 taacaaaaat ttaacgcgaa ttttaacaaa atattaacgc ttacaattta ggtggcactt
     2521 ttcggggaaa tgtgcgcgga acccctattt gtttattttt ctaaatacat tcaaatatgt
     2581 atccgctcat gaattaattc ttagaaaaac tcatcgagca tcaaatgaaa ctgcaattta
     2641 ttcatatcag gattatcaat accatatttt tgaaaaagcc gtttctgtaa tgaaggagaa
     2701 aactcaccga ggcagttcca taggatggca agatcctggt atcggtctgc gattccgact
     2761 cgtccaacat caatacaacc tattaatttc ccctcgtcaa aaataaggtt atcaagtgag
     2821 aaatcaccat gagtgacgac tgaatccggt gagaatggca aaagtttatg catttctttc
     2881 cagacttgtt caacaggcca gccattacgc tcgtcatcaa aatcactcgc atcaaccaaa
     2941 ccgttattca ttcgtgattg cgcctgagcg agacgaaata cgcgatcgct gttaaaagga
     3001 caattacaaa caggaatcga atgcaaccgg cgcaggaaca ctgccagcgc atcaacaata
     3061 ttttcacctg aatcaggata ttcttctaat acctggaatg ctgttttccc ggggatcgca
     3121 gtggtgagta accatgcatc atcaggagta cggataaaat gcttgatggt cggaagaggc
     3181 ataaattccg tcagccagtt tagtctgacc atctcatctg taacatcatt ggcaacgcta
     3241 cctttgccat gtttcagaaa caactctggc gcatcgggct tcccatacaa tcgatagatt
     3301 gtcgcacctg attgcccgac attatcgcga gcccatttat acccatataa atcagcatcc
     3361 atgttggaat ttaatcgcgg cctagagcaa gacgtttccc gttgaatatg gctcataaca
     3421 ccccttgtat tactgtttat gtaagcagac agttttattg ttcatgacca aaatccctta
     3481 acgtgagttt tcgttccact gagcgtcaga ccccgtagaa aagatcaaag gatcttcttg
     3541 agatcctttt tttctgcgcg taatctgctg cttgcaaaca aaaaaaccac cgctaccagc
     3601 ggtggtttgt ttgccggatc aagagctacc aactcttttt ccgaaggtaa ctggcttcag
     3661 cagagcgcag ataccaaata ctgtccttct agtgtagccg tagttaggcc accacttcaa
     3721 gaactctgta gcaccgccta catacctcgc tctgctaatc ctgttaccag tggctgctgc
     3781 cagtggcgat aagtcgtgtc ttaccgggtt ggactcaaga cgatagttac cggataaggc
     3841 gcagcggtcg ggctgaacgg ggggttcgtg cacacagccc agcttggagc gaacgaccta
     3901 caccgaactg agatacctac agcgtgagct atgagaaagc gccacgcttc ccgaagggag
     3961 aaaggcggac aggtatccgg taagcggcag ggtcggaaca ggagagcgca cgagggagct
     4021 tccaggggga aacgcctggt atctttatag tcctgtcggg tttcgccacc tctgacttga
     4081 gcgtcgattt ttgtgatgct cgtcaggggg gcggagccta tggaaaaacg ccagcaacgc
     4141 ggccttttta cggttcctgg ccttttgctg gccttttgct cacatgttct ttcctgcgtt
     4201 atcccctgat tctgtggata accgtattac cgcctttgag tgagctgata ccgctcgccg
     4261 cagccgaacg accgagcgca gcgagtcagt gagcgaggaa gcggaagagc gcctgatgcg
     4321 gtattttctc cttacgcatc tgtgcggtat ttcacaccgc aatggtgcac tctcagtaca
     4381 atctgctctg atgccgcata gttaagccag tatacactcc gctatcgcta cgtgactggg
     4441 tcatggctgc gccccgacac ccgccaacac ccgctgacgc gccctgacgg gcttgtctgc
     4501 tcccggcatc cgcttacaga caagctgtga ccgtctccgg gagctgcatg tgtcagaggt
     4561 tttcaccgtc atcaccgaaa cgcgcgaggc agctgcggta aagctcatca gcgtggtcgt
     4621 gaagcgattc acagatgtct gcctgttcat ccgcgtccag ctcgttgagt ttctccagaa
     4681 gcgttaatgt ctggcttctg ataaagcggg ccatgttaag ggcggttttt tcctgtttgg
     4741 tcactgatgc ctccgtgtaa gggggatttc tgttcatggg ggtaatgata ccgatgaaac
     4801 gagagaggat gctcacgata cgggttactg atgatgaaca tgcccggtta ctggaacgtt
     4861 gtgagggtaa acaactggcg gtatggatgc ggcgggacca gagaaaaatc actcagggtc
     4921 aatgccagcg cttcgttaat acagatgtag gtgttccaca gggtagccag cagcatcctg
     4981 cgatgcagat ccggaacata atggtgcagg gcgctgactt ccgcgtttcc agactttacg
     5041 aaacacggaa accgaagacc attcatgttg ttgctcaggt cgcagacgtt ttgcagcagc
     5101 agtcgcttca cgttcgctcg cgtatcggtg attcattctg ctaaccagta aggcaacccc
     5161 gccagcctag ccgggtcctc aacgacagga gcacgatcat gcgcacccgt ggggccgcca
     5221 tgccggcgat aatggcctgc ttctcgccga aacgtttggt ggcgggacca gtgacgaagg
     5281 cttgagcgag ggcgtgcaag attccgaata ccgcaagcga caggccgatc atcgtcgcgc
     5341 tccagcgaaa gcggtcctcg ccgaaaatga cccagagcgc tgccggcacc tgtcctacga
     5401 gttgcatgat aaagaagaca gtcataagtg cggcgacgat agtcatgccc cgcgcccacc
     5461 ggaaggagct gactgggttg aaggctctca agggcatcgg tcgagatccc ggtgcctaat
     5521 gagtgagcta acttacatta attgcgttgc gctcactgcc cgctttccag tcgggaaacc
     5581 tgtcgtgcca gctgcattaa tgaatcggcc aacgcgcggg gagaggcggt ttgcgtattg
     5641 ggcgccaggg tggtttttct tttcaccagt gagacgggca acagctgatt gcccttcacc
     5701 gcctggccct gagagagttg cagcaagcgg tccacgctgg tttgccccag caggcgaaaa
     5761 tcctgtttga tggtggttaa cggcgggata taacatgagc tgtcttcggt atcgtcgtat
     5821 cccactaccg agatatccgc accaacgcgc agcccggact cggtaatggc gcgcattgcg
     5881 cccagcgcca tctgatcgtt ggcaaccagc atcgcagtgg gaacgatgcc ctcattcagc
     5941 atttgcatgg tttgttgaaa accggacatg gcactccagt cgccttcccg ttccgctatc
     6001 ggctgaattt gattgcgagt gagatattta tgccagccag ccagacgcag acgcgccgag
     6061 acagaactta atgggcccgc taacagcgcg atttgctggt gacccaatgc gaccagatgc
     6121 tccacgccca gtcgcgtacc gtcttcatgg gagaaaataa tactgttgat gggtgtctgg
     6181 tcagagacat caagaaataa cgccggaaca ttagtgcagg cagcttccac agcaatggca
     6241 tcctggtcat ccagcggata gttaatgatc agcccactga cgcgttgcgc gagaagattg
     6301 tgcaccgccg ctttacaggc ttcgacgccg cttcgttcta ccatcgacac caccacgctg
     6361 gcacccagtt gatcggcgcg agatttaatc gccgcgacaa tttgcgacgg cgcgtgcagg
     6421 gccagactgg aggtggcaac gccaatcagc aacgactgtt tgcccgccag ttgttgtgcc
     6481 acgcggttgg gaatgtaatt cagctccgcc atcgccgctt ccactttttc ccgcgttttc
     6541 gcagaaacgt ggctggcctg gttcaccacg cgggaaacgg tctgataaga gacaccggca
     6601 tactctgcga catcgtataa cgttactggt ttcacattca ccaccctgaa ttgactctct
     6661 tccgggcgct atcatgccat accgcgaaag gttttgcgcc attcgatggt gtccgggatc
     6721 tcgacgctct cccttatgcg actcctgcat taggaagcag cccagtagta ggttgaggcc
     6781 gttgagcacc gccgccgcaa ggaatggtgc atgcaaggag atggcgccca acagtccccc
     6841 ggccacgggg cctgccacca tacccacgcc gaaacaagcg ctcatgagcc cgaagtggcg
     6901 agcccgatct tccccatcgg tgatgtcggc gatataggcg ccagcaaccg cacctgtggc
     6961 gccggtg
//
