[The description below was written by a language model from this plasmid's Addgene catalogue record and the feature table of its GenBank file.]
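Description:
pET-28a-hPKM1 is a bacterial expression plasmid built on the Novagen pET-28a backbone for producing recombinant human pyruvate kinase M1 (PKM1, an isoform encoded by the PKM gene) in E. coli. It is maintained through a ColE1/pBR322-type origin accompanied by the bom region and the rop gene, which restrains copy number, and it is selected with kanamycin through the aph(3')-Ia aminoglycoside phosphotransferase gene. An f1 phage origin is also present and allows single-stranded DNA production. The catalogue lists a total size of about 7.1 kb, while the sequence record held for the plasmid is 6,967 bp, a small difference consistent with rounded catalogue figures.

The roughly 1.7 kb PKM1 coding sequence was inserted by restriction cloning with EcoRI at both ends. It sits between the annotated N-terminal leader and the T7 terminator, although the insert itself is not annotated as a feature in the table. Transcription is driven by a T7 promoter followed by a lac operator, and the plasmid carries its own lacI gene and promoter. Expression is therefore repressed until IPTG or lactose is added, and it requires a host that supplies T7 RNA polymerase. A T7 gene 10 ribosome binding site precedes an N-terminal 6xHis tag, a thrombin cleavage site and the T7 tag leader, giving a His-tagged fusion that can be purified by metal affinity and then cleaved to remove the His tag. The backbone's second 6xHis sequence lies downstream of the insert, but the record names only the N-terminal tag, and whether the downstream one is translated is not stated. The plasmid is associated with a study identifying pyruvate kinase M2 as a phosphotyrosine-binding protein, which suggests purified PKM1 was used in biochemical work alongside the M2 isoform.
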