Addgene plasmid #44241: pET-28a-hPKM1
Depositing lab: Lewis Cantley & Matthew Vander Heiden. Depositing organization: Beth Israel Deaconess Medical Center. Publication: Pyruvate kinase M2 is a phosphotyrosine-binding protein. Christofk HR, Vander Heiden MG, Wu N, Asara JM, Cantley LC. Nature. 2008 Mar 13;452(7184):181-6. doi: 10.1038/nature06667. PubMed 18337815.
Backbone
  Vector backbone: pET-28a
  Backbone manufacturer: Novagen
  Backbone size w/o insert (bp): 5400
  Total vector size (bp): 7100
  Vector type: Bacterial Expression
Growth in bacteria
  Bacterial resistance: Kanamycin, 50 μg/mL
  Growth temperature: 37°C
  Growth strain: DH5alpha
  Copy number: Unknown
Gene/Insert
  Gene/Insert name: Pyruvate Kinase M1 (alt name: PKM1)
  Species: H. sapiens (human)
  Insert size (bp): 1700
  Entrez Gene: PKM (a.k.a. CTHBP, HEL-S-30, OIP3, PK3, PKM2, TCB, THBP1, p58)
  Promoter: T7
  Tag / fusion protein: 6xHis (N terminal on backbone)
  Cloning method: Restriction Enzyme; 5′ cloning site EcoRI (not destroyed); 3′ cloning site EcoRI (not destroyed)
  Sequencing primers: 5′ T7 Promoter Primer; 3′ T7 Terminator Primer
Terms and licenses: Academic/Nonprofit Terms; Industry Terms: Not Available to Industry
How to cite: pET-28a-hPKM1 was a gift from Lewis Cantley & Matthew Vander Heiden (Addgene plasmid # 44241 ; http://n2t.net/addgene:44241 ; RRID:Addgene_44241)
