>Addgene plasmid #44241 | pET-28a-hPKM1 | addgene partial sequence | sequence record 61435 | T7 5'-TAATACGACTCACTATAGGG-3'
CCCTCTAGAAATAATTTTGTTTAACTTTAAGAAGGAGATATACCATGGGCAGCAGCCATCATCATCATCA
TCACAGCAGCGGCCTGGTGCCGCGCGGCAGCCATATGGCTAGCATGACTGGTGGACAGCAAATGGGTCGC
GGATCCGAATTCATGTCGAAGCCCCATAGTGAAGCCGGGACTGCCTTCATTCAGACCCAGCAGCTGCACG
CAGCCATGGCTGACACATTCCTGGAGCACATGTGCCGCCTGGACATTGATTCACCACCCATCACAGCCCG
GAACACTGGCATCATCTGTACCATTGGCCCAGCTTCCCGATCAGTGGAGACGTTGAAGGAGATGATTAAG
TCTGGAATGAATGTGGCTCGTCTGAACTTCTCTCATGGAACTCATGAGTACCATGCGGAGACCATCAAGA
ATGTGCGCACAGCCACGGAAAGCTTTGCTTCTGACCCCATCCTCTACCGGCCCGTTGCTGTGGCTCTAGA
CACTAAAGGACCTGAGATCCGAACTGGGCTCATCAAGGGCAGCGGCACTGCAGAGGTGGAGCTGAAGAAG
GGAGCCACTCTCAAAATCACGCTGGATAACGCCTACATGGAAAAGTGTGACGAGAACATCCTGTGGCTGG
ACTACAAGAACATCTGCAAGGTGGTGGAAGTGGGCAGCAAGATCTACGTGGATGATGGGCTTATTTCTCT
CCAGGTGAAGCAGAAAGGTGCCGACTTCCTGGTGACGGAGGTGGAAAATGGTGGCTCCTTGGGCAGCAAG
AAGGGTGTGAACCTTCCTGGGGCTGCTGTGGACTTGCCTGCTGTGTCGGAGAAGGACATCCAGGATCTGA
AGTTTGGGGTCGAGCAGGATGTTGATATGGTGTTTGCGTCATTCATCCGCAAGGCATCTGATGTCCATGA
AGTTAGGAAGGTCCTGGGAGAGAAGGGAA
