>Addgene plasmid #44241 | pET-28a-hPKM1 | addgene partial sequence | sequence record 62467 | T7term 5'-GCTAGTTATTGCTCAGCGG-3'
CTTTCGGGCTTTGTTAGCAGCCGGATCTCAGTGGTGGTGGTGGTGGTGCTCGAGTGCGGCCGCAAGCTTG
TCGACGGAGCTCGAATTCTCACGGCACAGGAACAACACGCATGGTGTTGGTGAAGCCGGAGCCAGGGCGC
CATCCGGTCAGCACAATGACCACATCTCCCTTCTTGAAGAAGCCTCGGGCCTTGCCAACATTCATGGCAA
AGTTCACCCGGAGGTCCACGTCCTCAGCCCAGGCCTCCTGGACTGGGTCCTTGCACAGCACAGGGAAGAT
GCCACGGTACAGGTGGGCCTGACGAGCTGTCTGGGGATTCCGGGTCACAGCAATGATGGGGGCACGTGGG
CGGTATCTGGCCACCTGGTGAGCAGACCTGCCAGACTCCGTCAGAACTATCAAAGCTGCTGCTAAACACT
TATAAGAAGCCTCCACGCTGCCCATGGCCATGGCTTCCATGAGGTCTGTGGAGTGACTTGAGGCTCGCAC
AAGTTCTTCAAACAGCTTGCGGTGGAACATGGCTGCCTCAGCCTCACGAGCTATCAGGTGCTGCATGCGC
ACAGCCTCCAGAGGATAGTCCCCTTTGGCTGTTTCTCCAGACAGCATGATGCAGTCGGCTCCATCCAGGA
CTGCATTGGCCACATCACTGCCTTCAGCCCGAGTGGGGCGGGGCTTCTTGATCATGCTCTCCAGCATCTG
AGTAGCACAGATGACAGGCTTCCCAGCTCGGTTGCACCGTCCAATCATCATCTTCTGAGCAAGGAAGACC
TTCTCTGCAGGAATCTCAATGCCTAGATCACCACGAGCCACCATGATCCCATCACTGGCCTCCAGGATTT
CATCAAACCTCCGAACCCCCTCATGATTCTCGATTTTGCTGATAATCTTGATGTTCTTTCCCTTCTCTCC
CAGGACCTTCCTAACTTCATGGACATC
